Addgene plasmid #18645: T4 Lysozyme T157I WT*
Depositing lab: Brian Matthews. Depositing organization: University of Oregon.
Backbone
  Vector backbone: pHS1403
  Backbone size w/o insert (bp): 5000
  Vector type: Bacterial Expression
Growth in bacteria
  Bacterial resistance: Ampicillin, 100 μg/mL
  Growth temperature: 37°C
  Growth strain: DH5alpha
  Copy number: High Copy
Gene/Insert
  Gene/Insert name: T4 Lysozyme
  Species: Bacteriophage T4
  Insert size (bp): 600
  Mutation: T157I WT*
  GenBank ID: NP_049736
  Entrez Gene: e (a.k.a. T4p123)
  Cloning method: Restriction Enzyme; 5′ cloning site BamHI (not destroyed); 3′ cloning site HindIII (not destroyed)
  Sequencing primers: 5′ na; 3′ GGCGTATCACGAGGCCC
Terms and licenses: Academic/Nonprofit Terms; Industry Terms: Not Available to Industry
Depositor comments: The BamHI site is 27 bp from the ATG and the HindIII site is 115 bp from the stop.
How to cite: T4 Lysozyme T157I WT* was a gift from Brian Matthews (Addgene plasmid # 18645 ; http://n2t.net/addgene:18645 ; RRID:Addgene_18645)
