[The description below was written by a language model from this plasmid's Addgene catalogue record.]
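Description:
T4 Lysozyme T157I WT* is a bacterial expression plasmid built on the pHS1403 backbone (about 5 kb without insert) that carries the bacteriophage T4 lysozyme gene (gene e) as an insert of roughly 600 bp. It is maintained in E. coli as a high-copy plasmid under ampicillin selection. The record does not name the origin of replication, the promoter driving expression, or any other regulatory elements of the backbone, and no feature table is available to fill these in. No fusion tags or reporters are listed.

The lysozyme coding region was inserted by restriction cloning between BamHI and HindIII sites, both of which remain intact. According to the depositor's note, the BamHI site lies 27 bp from the start codon and the HindIII site 115 bp from the stop codon, so the fragment includes short flanking untranslated sequence on either side and can be excised or transferred as a unit. The insert carries the point substitution T157I, replacing threonine 157 with isoleucine, and is labelled "WT*". The record does not define this label; in the T4 lysozyme literature it commonly denotes the cysteine-free pseudo-wild-type background used as a reference protein, but that reading should be confirmed against the sequence.

No application is stated explicitly. A single-residue variant of T4 lysozyme in a bacterial expression vector is consistent with producing recombinant mutant protein in E. coli for comparison with the parent enzyme, for example in studies of how individual substitutions affect protein structure, stability or folding.
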