>Addgene plasmid #18645 | T4 Lysozyme T157I WT* | addgene partial sequence | sequence record 24430 | 3primeUP
GCNANTGNAAAAGCCCGCTCATTAGGCGGGCTCAGATCTGCTCATGTTTGACAGCTTATCATCGATAAGC
TTCGGCAATAAATTCTTGATATGTTTTCATATGTTTCCTTTAAATATTTTAATTAGTAATTGTCTATTCA
AGTAATTGTGAATATACTATCACAATTCCAAGAGAAAGTAAACAGCTTTATAGATTTTTATACGCGTCCC
AAATGCCAGTTCTAAACGTTGTAATGACTCGTTTTGCGCGATTAGGTGTTTGATTATACCATCTACTTTT
AGCTAAGTTAACTGCTGCTTCATCCCAGCGTTTTTGTTGAAGCATACGTAAAGAGTTAGTAAATCCTGCC
ACACCGGTTTCTCCCATTTGGAAAACCATATTAATCAATGCAGCGCGACGAACCGCATCAAGAGAATCAT
AAACCGGTTTTAATTTAGCATTTCTCAGAATTCCGCGAACAGCAGCATCAACATCCTGATTAAAGAGTTT
TTCAGCCTCATCTTTTGTAATTACACCATTAGTATTACGCCCAATAGCTTTATCTAATTCAGATTTAGCA
GCATTAAGTGATGGACTTTTTGTAAGCAAATGACCGATGCCAATAGTGTAATAGCCTTCTGTGTCTTTAT
AGATTTTAAGTCTAAGACCTNCATCTATACGTAACATTTCAATATATTCATAATACCTCCAAGCATCGAT
GGANCCGGTTCCTGTGTGAATGGGTATCCGCTCNCATTCCCACATTATACGAGCNGATGATAATTGGCAC
AGGGNAGGGGAGAAGCTGACCNGTTCCGGGGGAATGTACCCCCNCA
